Addgene plasmid #211662: pCF821-sgCIDE-2_U6-sgRNA-EF1a-mNeonGreen
Purpose: U6-sgRNA-EF1a-mNeonGreen
Depositing lab: Christof Fellmann. Depositing organization: J. David Gladstone Institutes. Publication: Targeting the non-coding genome and temozolomide signature enables CRISPR-mediated glioma oncolysis. Tan IL, Perez AR, Lew RJ, Sun X, Baldwin A, Zhu YK, Shah MM, Berger MS, Doudna JA, Fellmann C. Cell Rep. 2023 Nov 28;42(11):113339. doi: 10.1016/j.celrep.2023.113339. Epub 2023 Nov 2. PubMed 37917583.
Backbone
  Vector backbone: pCF821
  Vector type: Mammalian Expression, Lentiviral, CRISPR
Growth in bacteria
  Bacterial resistance: Ampicillin, 100 μg/mL
  Growth temperature: 37°C
  Growth strain: NEB Stable
  Copy number: Unknown
Gene/Insert
  Gene/Insert name: SpyCas9 and sgCIDE-2 guide RNA vector
  gRNA/shRNA sequence: TCCCAAAGTGCTGGGATTAC
Terms and licenses: Academic/Nonprofit Terms; Industry Terms: Not Available to Industry
How to cite: pCF821-sgCIDE-2_U6-sgRNA-EF1a-mNeonGreen was a gift from Christof Fellmann (Addgene plasmid # 211662 ; http://n2t.net/addgene:211662 ; RRID:Addgene_211662)
