[The description below was written by a language model from this plasmid's Addgene catalogue record and pLannotate feature annotations shown in this document.]
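Description:
pCF821-sgCIDE-2_U6-sgRNA-EF1a-mNeonGreen is a third-generation-style, self-inactivating HIV-1 lentiviral transfer plasmid built on the pCF821 backbone for delivering a Streptococcus pyogenes Cas9 guide RNA to mammalian cells together with a green fluorescent marker. It is propagated in E. coli through a high-copy ColE1/pUC-type origin and selected with ampicillin via the β-lactamase gene. The recombination-reducing growth strain listed is typical for LTR-containing plasmids.

Viral genomic RNA is transcribed in packaging cells from a CMV enhancer/promoter fused to a truncated 5' LTR. It carries the Ψ packaging signal with adjoining gag fragment, the Rev response element for nuclear export, and the cPPT/CTS, which aids nuclear import of the reverse-transcribed genome. It ends in a ΔU3 3' LTR followed by a bGH polyadenylation signal.

Between the LTRs sit two expression units. A human U6 RNA polymerase III promoter drives the sgCIDE-2 guide, in which a 20-nt spacer is joined to a SpyCas9 tracrRNA-derived scaffold. An EF-1α promoter with its intron A drives mNeonGreen, with a WPRE downstream to enhance transcript stability and expression.

The catalogue insert name mentions SpyCas9, but the 8.1 kb feature table shows no Cas9 coding sequence. The plasmid therefore appears to supply only the guide and the reporter, with Cas9 presumably coming from another source. mNeonGreen allows transduced cells to be identified or sorted. The associated publication concerns CRISPR targeting of the non-coding genome for glioma oncolysis, but the record does not state the specific genomic target of sgCIDE-2.
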