Features (pLannotate 1.2.2; 25 found; start..end, strand, type, name):
     31..83      -  misc_feature   bom (fragment): basis of mobility region from pBR322
    232..611     +  enhancer       CMV enhancer: human cytomegalovirus immediate early enhancer
    612..811     +  promoter       CMV promoter: human cytomegalovirus (CMV) immediate early promoter
    829..1009    +  LTR            5' LTR (truncated): truncated 5' long terminal repeat (LTR) from HIV-1
   1056..1181    +  misc_feature   HIV-1 Ψ: packaging signal of human immunodeficiency virus type 1
   1165..1528    +  CDS            HIV-1 gag (fragment): gag protein from human immunodeficiency virus 1; gag
   1674..1907    +  misc_feature   RRE: The Rev response element (RRE) of HIV-1 allows for Rev-dependent mRNA export from the nucleus to the cytoplasm.
   2284..2384    +  CDS            Rev (fragment): human immunodeficiency virus 1 (HIV-1) Rev protein; rev; enhances nuclear export of unspliced and incompletely spliced viral mRNAs
   2434..2551    +  misc_feature   cPPT/CTS: central polypurine tract and central termination sequence of HIV-1
   2602..2842    +  promoter       U6 promoter: RNA polymerase III promoter for human U6 snRNA
   2890..2957    +  misc_RNA       tracrRNA (fragment): trans-activating CRISPR RNA for the Streptococcus pyogenes CRISPR/Cas9 system
   2976..2994    +  CDS            small t antigen (fragment): SV40 (simian virus 40) small t antigen
   3020..3231    +  promoter       EF-1α core promoter: core promoter for human elongation factor EF-1α
   3232..3340    +  intron         EF-1α intron A (fragment): intron upstream of the start codon of human EF-1α
   3966..4169    +  intron         EF-1α intron A: truncated intron upstream of the start codon of human EF-1α
   4202..4909    +  CDS            mNeonGreen: mNeonGreen is a basic (constitutively fluorescent) green/yellow fluorescent protein published in 2013, derived from Branchiostoma lanceolatum. It is reported to be a very rapidly-maturing monomer with moderate acid sensitivity.
   4928..5516    +  misc_feature   WPRE: woodchuck hepatitis virus posttranscriptional regulatory element
   5567..5586    +  misc_feature   cPPT/CTS (fragment): central polypurine tract and central termination sequence of HIV-1
   5588..5821    +  LTR            3' LTR (ΔU3): self-inactivating 3' long terminal repeat (LTR) from HIV-1
   5853..6077    +  polyA_signal   bGH poly(A) signal: bovine growth hormone polyadenylation signal
   6081..6100    +  promoter       SV40 promoter (fragment): SV40 enhancer and early promoter
   6121..6171    -  CDS            lacI (fragment): lac repressor; lacI; The lac repressor binds to the lac operator to inhibit transcription in E. coli. This inhibition can be relieved by adding lactose or isopropyl-β-D-thiogalactopyranoside (IPTG).
   6354..6942    -  rep_origin     ori: high-copy-number ColE1/pMB1/pBR322/pUC origin of replication
   7113..7973    -  CDS            AmpR: β-lactamase; bla; confers resistance to ampicillin, carbenicillin, and related antibiotics
   7974..8078    -  promoter       AmpR promoter: bla
>Addgene plasmid #211662 | pCF821-sgCIDE-2_U6-sgRNA-EF1a-mNeonGreen | addgene full sequence | sequence record 421533 | Addgene NGS Result
GTCGACGGATCGGGAGATCTCCCGATCCCCTATGGTGCACTCTCAGTACAATCTGCTCTGATGCCGCATA
GTTAAGCCAGTATCTGCTCCCTGCTTGTGTGTTGGAGGTCGCTGAGTAGTGCGCGAGCAAAATTTAAGCT
ACAACAAGGCAAGGCTTGACCGACAATTGCATGAAGAATCTGCTTAGGGTTAGGCGTTTTGCGCTGCTTC
GCGATGTACGGGCCAGATATTGACATTGATTATTGACTAGTTATTAATAGTAATCAATTACGGGGTCATT
AGTTCATAGCCCATATATGGAGTTCCGCGTTACATAACTTACGGTAAATGGCCCGCCTGGCTGACCGCCC
AACGACCCCCGCCCATTGACGTCAATAATGACGTATGTTCCCATAGTAACGCCAATAGGGACTTTCCATT
GACGTCAATGGGTGGAGTATTTACGGTAAACTGCCCACTTGGCAGTACATCAAGTGTATCATATGCCAAG
TACGCCCCCTATTGACGTCAATGACGGTAAATGGCCCGCCTGGCATTATGCCCAGTACATGACCTTATGG
GACTTTCCTACTTGGCAGTACATCTACGTATTAGTCATCGCTATTACCATGGTGATGCGGTTTTGGCAGT
ACATCAATGGGCGTGGATAGCGGTTTGACTCACGGGGATTTCCAAGTCTCCACCCCATTGACGTCAATGG
GAGTTTGTTTTGGCACCAAAATCAACGGGACTTTCCAAAATGTCGTAACAACTCCGCCCCATTGACGCAA
ATGGGCGGTAGGCGTGTACGGTGGGAGGTCTATATAAGCAGCGCGTTTTGCCTGTACTGGGTCTCTCTGG
TTAGACCAGATCTGAGCCTGGGAGCTCTCTGGCTAACTAGGGAACCCACTGCTTAAGCCTCAATAAAGCT
TGCCTTGAGTGCTTCAAGTAGTGTGTGCCCGTCTGTTGTGTGACTCTGGTAACTAGAGATCCCTCAGACC
CTTTTAGTCAGTGTGGAAAATCTCTAGCAGTGGCGCCCGAACAGGGACTTGAAAGCGAAAGGGAAACCAG
AGGAGCTCTCTCGACGCAGGACTCGGCTTGCTGAAGCGCGCACGGCAAGAGGCGAGGGGCGGCGACTGGT
GAGTACGCCAAAAATTTTGACTAGCGGAGGCTAGAAGGAGAGAGATGGGTGCGAGAGCGTCAGTATTAAG
CGGGGGAGAATTAGATCGCGATGGGAAAAAATTCGGTTAAGGCCAGGGGGAAAGAAAAAATATAAATTAA
AACATATAGTATGGGCAAGCAGGGAGCTAGAACGATTCGCAGTTAATCCTGGCCTGTTAGAAACATCAGA
AGGCTGTAGACAAATACTGGGACAGCTACAACCATCCCTTCAGACAGGATCAGAAGAACTTAGATCATTA
TATAATACAGTAGCAACCCTCTATTGTGTGCATCAAAGGATAGAGATAAAAGACACCAAGGAAGCTTTAG
ACAAGATAGAGGAAGAGCAAAACAAAAGTAAGACCACCGCACAGCAAGCGGCCGCTGATCTTCAGACCTG
GAGGAGGAGATATGAGGGACAATTGGAGAAGTGAATTATATAAATATAAAGTAGTAAAAATTGAACCATT
AGGAGTAGCACCCACCAAGGCAAAGAGAAGAGTGGTGCAGAGAGAAAAAAGAGCAGTGGGAATAGGAGCT
TTGTTCCTTGGGTTCTTGGGAGCAGCAGGAAGCACTATGGGCGCAGCGTCAATGACGCTGACGGTACAGG
CCAGACAATTATTGTCTGGTATAGTGCAGCAGCAGAACAATTTGCTGAGGGCTATTGAGGCGCAACAGCA
TCTGTTGCAACTCACAGTCTGGGGCATCAAGCAGCTCCAGGCAAGAATCCTGGCTGTGGAAAGATACCTA
AAGGATCAACAGCTCCTGGGGATTTGGGGTTGCTCTGGAAAACTCATTTGCACCACTGCTGTGCCTTGGA
ATGCTAGTTGGAGTAATAAATCTCTGGAACAGATTTGGAATCACACGACCTGGATGGAGTGGGACAGAGA
AATTAACAATTACACAAGCTTAATACACTCCTTAATTGAAGAATCGCAAAACCAGCAAGAAAAGAATGAA
CAAGAATTATTGGAATTAGATAAATGGGCAAGTTTGTGGAATTGGTTTAACATAACAAATTGGCTGTGGT
ATATAAAATTATTCATAATGATAGTAGGAGGCTTGGTAGGTTTAAGAATAGTTTTTGCTGTACTTTCTAT
AGTGAATAGAGTTAGGCAGGGATATTCACCATTATCGTTTCAGACCCACCTCCCAACCCCGAGGGGACCC
GACAGGCCCGAAGGAATAGAAGAAGAAGGTGGAGAGAGAGACAGAGACAGATCCATTCGATTAGTGAACG
GATCGGCACTGCGTGCGCCAATTCTGCAGACAAATGGCAGTATTCATCCACAATTTTAAAAGAAAAGGGG
GGATTGGGGGGTACAGTGCAGGGGAAAGAATAGTAGACATAATAGCAACAGACATACAAACTAAAGAATT
ACAAAAACAAATTACAAAAATTCAAAATTTTCGGGTTTATTACAGGGACAGCAGAGATCCAGTTTGGTTA
ATTAAGGTACCGAGGGCCTATTTCCCATGATTCCTTCATATTTGCATATACGATACAAGGCTGTTAGAGA
GATAATTAGAATTAATTTGACTGTAAACACAAAGATATTAGTACAAAATACGTGACGTAGAAAGTAATAA
TTTCTTGGGTAGTTTGCAGTTTTAAAATTATGTTTTAAAATGGACTATCATATGCTTACCGTAACTTGAA
AGTATTTCGATTTCTTGGCTTTATATATCTTGTGGAAAGGACGAAACACCGTCCCAAAGTGCTGGGATTA
CGTTTAAGAGCTATGCTGGAAACAGCATAGCAAGTTTAAATAAGGCTAGTCCGTTATCAACTTGAAAAAG
TGGCACCGAGTCGGTGCTTTTTTTGAATTCGCTAGCTAGGTCTTGAAAGGAGTGGGAATTGGCTCCGGTG
CCCGTCAGTGGGCAGAGCGCACATCGCCCACAGTCCCCGAGAAGTTGGGGGGAGGGGTCGGCAATTGATC
CGGTGCCTAGAGAAGGTGGCGCGGGGTAAACTGGGAAAGTGATGTCGTGTACTGGCTCCGCCTTTTTCCC
GAGGGTGGGGGAGAACCGTATATAAGTGCAGTAGTCGCCGTGAACGTTCTTTTTCGCAACGGGTTTGCCG
CCAGAACACAGGTAAGTGCCGTGTGTGGTTCCCGCGGGCCTGGCCTCTTTACGGGTTATGGCCCTTGCGT
GCCTTGAATTACTTCCACTGGCTGCAGTACGTGATTCTTGATCCCGAGCTTCGGGTTGGAAGTGGGTGGG
AGAGTTCGAGGCCTTGCGCTTAAGGAGCCCCTTCGCCTCGTGCTTGAGTTGAGGCCTGGCCTGGGCGCTG
GGGCCGCCGCGTGCGAATCTGGTGGCACCTTCGCGCCTGTCTCGCTGCTTTCGATAAGTCTCTAGCCATT
TAAAATTTTTGATGACCTGCTGCGACGCTTTTTTTCTGGCAAGATAGTCTTGTAAATGCGGGCCAAGATC
TGCACACTGGTATTTCGGTTTTTGGGGCCGCGGGCGGCGACGGGGCCCGTGCGTCCCAGCGCACATGTTC
GGCGAGGCGGGGCCTGCGAGCGCGGCCACCGAGAATCGGACGGGGGTAGTCTCAAGCTGGCCGGCCTGCT
CTGGTGCCTGGCCTCGCGCCGCCGTGTATCGCCCCGCCCTGGGCGGCAAGGCTGGCCCGGTCGGCACCAG
TTGCGTGAGCGGAAAGATGGCCGCTTCCCGGCCCTGCTGCAGGGAGCTCAAAATGGAGGACGCGGCGCTC
GGGAGAGCGGGCGGGTGAGTCACCCACACAAAGGAAAAGGGCCTTTCCGTCCTCAGCCGTCGCTTCATGT
GACTCCACGGAGTACCGGGCGCCGTCCAGGCACCTCGATTAGTTCTCGAGCTTTTGGAGTACGTCGTCTT
TAGGTTGGGGGGAGGGGTTTTATGCGATGGAGTTTCCCCACACTGAGTGGGTGGAGACTGAAGTTAGGCC
AGCTTGGCACTTGATGTAATTCTCCTTGGAATTTGCCCTTTTTGAGTTTGGATCTTGGTTCATTCTCAAG
CCTCAGACAGTGGTTCAAAGTTTTTTTCTTCCATTTCAGGTGTCGTGAACCGGTTCTAGAGCGCTGCCAC
CATGGTCAGTAAGGGCGAAGAAGATAATATGGCTTCCTTGCCTGCCACACATGAACTCCACATATTCGGG
TCTATCAACGGCGTGGACTTCGACATGGTTGGGCAAGGAACCGGAAATCCCAACGATGGATACGAGGAGC
TGAACCTGAAGTCAACGAAAGGTGATCTTCAATTCTCCCCCTGGATTCTCGTCCCTCACATTGGCTATGG
TTTCCACCAGTACCTCCCGTACCCTGACGGGATGTCTCCATTCCAAGCCGCAATGGTAGATGGGTCAGGC
TACCAAGTTCACAGAACTATGCAGTTTGAAGATGGTGCATCTCTGACAGTAAATTACAGGTATACCTACG
AAGGTTCACACATCAAAGGAGAAGCTCAGGTGAAAGGTACGGGATTCCCAGCAGACGGCCCAGTAATGAC
CAATTCCCTCACGGCTGCCGACTGGTGCAGGAGTAAAAAGACATATCCAAATGACAAGACTATTATCTCT
ACTTTCAAATGGTCTTATACGACAGGCAACGGAAAGAGGTATCGGTCAACCGCGCGCACAACATATACGT
TTGCTAAGCCTATGGCTGCCAATTATCTGAAAAATCAGCCCATGTATGTATTTAGAAAAACCGAACTGAA
GCACTCCAAAACTGAATTGAACTTCAAAGAGTGGCAAAAGGCCTTCACCGATGTCATGGGCATGGATGAA
TTGTATAAGTGAACGCGTTAAGTCGACAATCAACCTCTGGATTACAAAATTTGTGAAAGATTGACTGGTA
TTCTTAACTATGTTGCTCCTTTTACGCTATGTGGATACGCTGCTTTAATGCCTTTGTATCATGCTATTGC
TTCCCGTATGGCTTTCATTTTCTCCTCCTTGTATAAATCCTGGTTGCTGTCTCTTTATGAGGAGTTGTGG
CCCGTTGTCAGGCAACGTGGCGTGGTGTGCACTGTGTTTGCTGACGCAACCCCCACTGGTTGGGGCATTG
CCACCACCTGTCAGCTCCTTTCCGGGACTTTCGCTTTCCCCCTCCCTATTGCCACGGCGGAACTCATCGC
CGCCTGCCTTGCCCGCTGCTGGACAGGGGCTCGGCTGTTGGGCACTGACAATTCCGTGGTGTTGTCGGGG
AAATCATCGTCCTTTCCTTGGCTGCTCGCCTGTGTTGCCACCTGGATTCTGCGCGGGACGTCCTTCTGCT
ACGTCCCTTCGGCCCTCAATCCAGCGGACCTTCCTTCCCGCGGCCTGCTGCCGGCTCTGCGGCCTCTTCC
GCGTCTTCGCCTTCGCCCTCAGACGAGTCGGATCTCCCTTTGGGCCGCCTCCCCGCGTCGACTTTAAGAC
CAATGACTTACAAGGCAGCTGTAGATCTTAGCCACTTTTTAAAAGAAAAGGGGGGACTGGAAGGGCTAAT
TCACTCCCAACGAAGACAAGATCTGCTTTTTGCTTGTACTGGGTCTCTCTGGTTAGACCAGATCTGAGCC
TGGGAGCTCTCTGGCTAACTAGGGAACCCACTGCTTAAGCCTCAATAAAGCTTGCCTTGAGTGCTTCAAG
TAGTGTGTGCCCGTCTGTTGTGTGACTCTGGTAACTAGAGATCCCTCAGACCCTTTTAGTCAGTGTGGAA
AATCTCTAGCAGGGCCCGTTTAAACCCGCTGATCAGCCTCGACTGTGCCTTCTAGTTGCCAGCCATCTGT
TGTTTGCCCCTCCCCCGTGCCTTCCTTGACCCTGGAAGGTGCCACTCCCACTGTCCTTTCCTAATAAAAT
GAGGAAATTGCATCGCATTGTCTGAGTAGGTGTCATTCTATTCTGGGGGGTGGGGTGGGGCAGGACAGCA
AGGGGGAGGATTGGGAAGACAATAGCAGGCATGCTGGGGATGCGGTGGGCTCTATGGCTTCTGAGGCGGA
AAGAACCAGCCATTAATGAAAAGAACCAGCCATTAATGAATCGGCCAACGCGCGGGGAGAGGCGGTTTGC
GTATTGGGCGCTCTTCCGCTTCCTCGCTCACTGACTCGCTGCGCTCGGTCGTTCGGCTGCGGCGAGCGGT
ATCAGCTCACTCAAAGGCGGTAATACGGTTATCCACAGAATCAGGGGATAACGCAGGAAAGAACATGTGA
GCAAAAGGCCAGCAAAAGGCCAGGAACCGTAAAAAGGCCGCGTTGCTGGCGTTTTTCCATAGGCTCCGCC
CCCCTGACGAGCATCACAAAAATCGACGCTCAAGTCAGAGGTGGCGAAACCCGACAGGACTATAAAGATA
CCAGGCGTTTCCCCCTGGAAGCTCCCTCGTGCGCTCTCCTGTTCCGACCCTGCCGCTTACCGGATACCTG
TCCGCCTTTCTCCCTTCGGGAAGCGTGGCGCTTTCTCATAGCTCACGCTGTAGGTATCTCAGTTCGGTGT
AGGTCGTTCGCTCCAAGCTGGGCTGTGTGCACGAACCCCCCGTTCAGCCCGACCGCTGCGCCTTATCCGG
TAACTATCGTCTTGAGTCCAACCCGGTAAGACACGACTTATCGCCACTGGCAGCAGCCACTGGTAACAGG
ATTAGCAGAGCGAGGTATGTAGGCGGTGCTACAGAGTTCTTGAAGTGGTGGCCTAACTACGGCTACACTA
GAAGAACAGTATTTGGTATCTGCGCTCTGCTGAAGCCAGTTACCTTCGGAAAAAGAGTTGGTAGCTCTTG
ATCCGGCAAACAAACCACCGCTGGTAGCGGTGGTTTTTTTGTTTGCAAGCAGCAGATTACGCGCAGAAAA
AAAGGATCTCAAGAAGATCCTTTGATCTTTTCTACGGGGTCTGACGCTCAGTGGAACGAAAACTCACGTT
AAGGGATTTTGGTCATGAGATTATCAAAAAGGATCTTCACCTAGATCCTTTTAAATTAAAAATGAAGTTT
TAAATCAATCTAAAGTATATATGAGTAAACTTGGTCTGACAGTTACCAATGCTTAATCAGTGAGGCACCT
ATCTCAGCGATCTGTCTATTTCGTTCATCCATAGTTGCCTGACTCCCCGTCGTGTAGATAACTACGATAC
GGGAGGGCTTACCATCTGGCCCCAGTGCTGCAATGATACCGCGAGACCCACGCTCACCGGCTCCAGATTT
ATCAGCAATAAACCAGCCAGCCGGAAGGGCCGAGCGCAGAAGTGGTCCTGCAACTTTATCCGCCTCCATC
CAGTCTATTAATTGTTGCCGGGAAGCTAGAGTAAGTAGTTCGCCAGTTAATAGTTTGCGCAACGTTGTTG
CCATTGCTACAGGCATCGTGGTGTCACGCTCGTCGTTTGGTATGGCTTCATTCAGCTCCGGTTCCCAACG
ATCAAGGCGAGTTACATGATCCCCCATGTTGTGCAAAAAAGCGGTTAGCTCCTTCGGTCCTCCGATCGTT
GTCAGAAGTAAGTTGGCCGCAGTGTTATCACTCATGGTTATGGCAGCACTGCATAATTCTCTTACTGTCA
TGCCATCCGTAAGATGCTTTTCTGTGACTGGTGAGTACTCAACCAAGTCATTCTGAGAATAGTGTATGCG
GCGACCGAGTTGCTCTTGCCCGGCGTCAATACGGGATAATACCGCGCCACATAGCAGAACTTTAAAAGTG
CTCATCATTGGAAAACGTTCTTCGGGGCGAAAACTCTCAAGGATCTTACCGCTGTTGAGATCCAGTTCGA
TGTAACCCACTCGTGCACCCAACTGATCTTCAGCATCTTTTACTTTCACCAGCGTTTCTGGGTGAGCAAA
AACAGGAAGGCAAAATGCCGCAAAAAAGGGAATAAGGGCGACACGGAAATGTTGAATACTCATACTCTTC
CTTTTTCAATATTATTGAAGCATTTATCAGGGTTATTGTCTCATGAGCGGATACATATTTGAATGTATTT
AGAAAAATAAACAAATAGGGGTTCCGCGCACATTTCCCCGAAAAGTGCCACCTGAC
